Addgene plasmid #46485: pGEX Shb-SH2
Depositing lab: Bruce Mayer & Michael Welsh. Depositing organization: Uppsala University. Publication: High-throughput phosphotyrosine profiling using SH2 domains. Machida K, Thompson CM, Dierck K, Jablonowski K, Karkkainen S, Liu B, Zhang H, Nash PD, Newman DK, Nollau P, Pawson T, Renkema GH, Saksela K, Schiller MR, Shin DG, Mayer BJ. Mol Cell. 2007 Jun 22;26(6):899-915. 10.1016/j.molcel.2007.05.031 PubMed 17588523.
Backbone
  Vector backbone: pGEX2T
  Backbone manufacturer: GE Healthcare Biosciences
  Backbone size w/o insert (bp): 4900
  Vector type: Bacterial Expression
Growth in bacteria
  Bacterial resistance: Ampicillin, 100 μg/mL
  Growth temperature: 37°C
  Growth strain: DH5alpha
  Copy number: Low Copy
Gene/Insert
  Gene/Insert name: Shb (alt names: SHB; bA3J10.2; RP11-3J10.8; SHB)
  Species: H. sapiens (human)
  Insert size (bp): 339
  Mutation: contains amino acids 401-508
  Entrez Gene: SHB (a.k.a. bA3J10.2)
  Promoter: Tac
  Tag / fusion protein: GST (N terminal on backbone); Thrombin site (N terminal on backbone); HA (C terminal on backbone)
  Cloning method: Restriction Enzyme; 5′ cloning site BamHI (not destroyed); 3′ cloning site EcoRI (not destroyed)
  Sequencing primers: 5′ pGEX-5; 3′ pGEX-3
Terms and licenses: Academic/Nonprofit Terms; Industry Terms: Not Available to Industry
Depositor comments: The molecular weight of the GST fusion protein is approximately 37.3 kDa
How to cite: pGEX Shb-SH2 was a gift from Bruce Mayer & Michael Welsh (Addgene plasmid # 46485 ; http://n2t.net/addgene:46485 ; RRID:Addgene_46485)
