[The description below was written by a language model from this plasmid's Addgene catalogue record and pLannotate feature annotations shown in this document.]
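Description:
pGEX Shb-SH2 is a bacterial expression plasmid built on the pGEX2T backbone for producing the SH2 domain of the human adapter protein SHB as a glutathione S-transferase fusion in E. coli. The insert, about 339 bp covering amino acids 401–508 of SHB, was cloned between BamHI and EcoRI sites, both of which remain intact. It sits in frame downstream of the Schistosoma japonicum GST coding sequence. The catalogue entry lists a thrombin cleavage site between GST and the insert, which would allow removal of the GST moiety, and a C-terminal HA epitope tag. Neither of these short elements is annotated in the feature table. The automated annotation labels the insert region as a fragment of mouse Shf, a related adapter protein. This most likely reflects similarity between related SH2 domains rather than a different insert, but the record itself does not resolve the discrepancy. The depositor gives the fusion protein's mass as approximately 37.3 kDa.

Expression is driven by the tac promoter, a strong trp/lac hybrid, followed by a lac operator. The plasmid also carries lacI under the lacIq promoter, so transcription is repressed until induced with IPTG. Propagation relies on a ColE1/pBR322-type origin and selection on the β-lactamase gene conferring ampicillin resistance. The catalogue describes the plasmid as low copy. Remnants of pBR322 sequences (rop and bom fragments) and a lac promoter/lacZα segment are backbone leftovers.

The associated publication concerns high-throughput phosphotyrosine profiling using SH2 domains. This suggests the purified GST–SH2 protein serves as an affinity probe for detecting tyrosine-phosphorylated binding sites, and it would also suit pull-down or binding assays.
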