Features (pLannotate 1.2.2; 17 found; start..end, strand, type, name):
      6..107     -  CDS            yciV (fragment): RNAAM_ECOLI - Also known as trpH From Escherichia coli (strain K12).
    183..211     +  promoter       tac promoter: strong E. coli promoter; hybrid between the trp and lac UV5 promoters
    219..235     +  protein_bind   lac operator: The lac repressor binds to the lac operator to inhibit transcription in E. coli. This inhibition can be relieved by adding lactose or isopropyl-β-D-thiogalactopyranoside (IPTG). lac repressor encoded by lacI
    258..911     +  CDS            GST26_SCHJA: Experimental evidence at protein level: Swiss-Prot protein existence level 1. GST isoenzymes appear to play a central role in the parasite detoxification system. Other functions are also suspected including a role in increasing the solubility of haematin in the parasite gut. From Schistosoma japonicum (Blood fluke).
    936..1259    +  CDS            Shf (fragment): SHF_MOUSE - Experimental evidence at protein level: Swiss-Prot protein existence level 1. Adapter protein which may play a role in the regulation of apoptosis in response to PDGF. From Mus musculus (Mouse).
   1321..1360    +  CDS            rop (fragment): Rop protein, which maintains plasmids at low copy number; rop
   1462..1502    +  misc_feature   bom (fragment): basis of mobility region from pBR322
   1607..1711    +  promoter       AmpR promoter: bla
   1712..2572    +  CDS            AmpR: β-lactamase; bla; confers resistance to ampicillin, carbenicillin, and related antibiotics
   2743..3331    +  rep_origin     ori: high-copy-number ColE1/pMB1/pBR322/pUC origin of replication
   3517..3568    -  misc_feature   bom (fragment): basis of mobility region from pBR322
   3575..3652    +  promoter       lacIq promoter: lacI (mutant); In the lacIq allele, a single base change in the promoter boosts expression of the lacI gene about 10-fold.
   3653..4735    +  CDS            lacI: lac repressor; lacI; The lac repressor binds to the lac operator to inhibit transcription in E. coli. This inhibition can be relieved by adding lactose or isopropyl-β-D-thiogalactopyranoside (IPTG).
   4748..4769    +  protein_bind   CAP binding site: CAP binding activates transcription in the presence of cAMP. E. coli catabolite activator protein
   4784..4814    +  promoter       lac promoter: promoter for the E. coli lac operon
   4822..4838    +  protein_bind   lac operator: The lac repressor binds to the lac operator to inhibit transcription in E. coli. This inhibition can be relieved by adding lactose or isopropyl-β-D-thiogalactopyranoside (IPTG). lac repressor encoded by lacI
   4858..5031    +  CDS            lacZα: LacZα fragment of β-galactosidase; lacZ fragment
>Addgene plasmid #46485 | pGEX Shb-SH2 | depositor full sequence | sequence record 65690 | Full Sequence
ACGTTATCGACTGCACGGTGCACCAATGCTTCTGGCGTCAGGCAGCCATCGGAAGCTGTGGTATGGCTGT
GCAGGTCGTAAATCACTGCATAATTCGTGTCGCTCAAGGCGCACTCCCGTTCTGGATAATGTTTTTTGCG
CCGACATCATAACGGTTCTGGCAAATATTCTGAAATGAGCTGTTGACAATTAATCATCGGCTCGTATAAT
GTGTGGAATTGTGAGCGGATAACAATTTCACACAGGAAACAGTATTCATGTCCCCTATACTAGGTTATTG
GAAAATTAAGGGCCTTGTGCAACCCACTCGACTTCTTTTGGAATATCTTGAAGAAAAATATGAAGAGCAT
TTGTATGAGCGCGATGAAGGTGATAAATGGCGAAACAAAAAGTTTGAATTGGGTTTGGAGTTTCCCAATC
TTCCTTATTATATTGATGGTGATGTTAAATTAACACAGTCTATGGCCATCATACGTTATATAGCTGACAA
GCACAACATGTTGGGTGGTTGTCCAAAAGAGCGTGCAGAGATTTCAATGCTTGAAGGAGCGGTTTTGGAT
ATTAGATACGGTGTTTCGAGAATTGCATATAGTAAAGACTTTGAAACTCTCAAAGTTGATTTTCTTAGCA
AGCTACCTGAAATGCTGAAAATGTTCGAAGATCGTTTATGTCATAAAACATATTTAAATGGTGATCATGT
AACCCATCCTGACTTCATGTTGTATGACGCTCTTGATGTTGTTTTATACATGGACCCAATGTGCCTGGAT
GCGTTCCCAAAATTAGTTTGTTTTAAAAAACGTATTGAAGCTATCCCACAAATTGATAAGTACTTGAAAT
CCAGCAAGTATATAGCATGGCCTTTGCAGGGCTGGCAAGCCACGTTTGGTGGTGGCGACCATCCTCCAAA
ATCGGATCTGGTTCCGCGTGGATCCCCTGCCGTCCCCCTGGAGAAGCAAATATGGTATCACGGAGCCATC
AGCAGAGGAGACGCCGAGAACCTGCTGCGACTCTGCAAGGAGTGTAGCTACCTTGTCCGGAACAGCCAGA
CCAGCAAGCATGACTACTCCCTCTCCCTGAGGAGCAACCAGGGTTTTATGCACATGAAACTGGCCAAAAC
CAAAGAGAAATACGTTCTGGGTCAGAACAGCCCTCCGTTCGACAGTGTCCCGGAAGTCATCCACTACTAC
ACCACCAGAAAGCTACCCATCAAAGGGGCTGAGCACTTGTCCCTCCTCTATCCCGTGGCTGTGAGGACCC
GGGAATTCTATCCCTATGATGTTCCCGATTATGCCGAATTCATCGTGACTGACTGACGATCTGCCTCGCG
CGTTTCGGTGATGACGGTGAAAACCTCTGACACATGCAGCTCCCGGAGACGGTCACAGCTTGTCTGTAAG
CGGATGCCGGGAGCAGACAAGCCCGTCAGGGCGCGTCAGCGGGTGTTGGCGGGTGTCGGGGCGCAGCCAT
GACCCAGTCACGTAGCGATAGCGGAGTGTATAATTCTTGAAGACGAAAGGGCCTCGTGATACGCCTATTT
TTATAGGTTAATGTCATGATAATAATGGTTTCTTAGACGTCAGGTGGCACTTTTCGGGGAAATGTGCGCG
GAACCCCTATTTGTTTATTTTTCTAAATACATTCAAATATGTATCCGCTCATGAGACAATAACCCTGATA
AATGCTTCAATAATATTGAAAAAGGAAGAGTATGAGTATTCAACATTTCCGTGTCGCCCTTATTCCCTTT
TTTGCGGCATTTTGCCTTCCTGTTTTTGCTCACCCAGAAACGCTGGTGAAAGTAAAAGATGCTGAAGATC
AGTTGGGTGCACGAGTGGGTTACATCGAACTGGATCTCAACAGCGGTAAGATCCTTGAGAGTTTTCGCCC
CGAAGAACGTTTTCCAATGATGAGCACTTTTAAAGTTCTGCTATGTGGCGCGGTATTATCCCGTGTTGAC
GCCGGGCAAGAGCAACTCGGTCGCCGCATACACTATTCTCAGAATGACTTGGTTGAGTACTCACCAGTCA
CAGAAAAGCATCTTACGGATGGCATGACAGTAAGAGAATTATGCAGTGCTGCCATAACCATGAGTGATAA
CACTGCGGCCAACTTACTTCTGACAACGATCGGAGGACCGAAGGAGCTAACCGCTTTTTTGCACAACATG
GGGGATCATGTAACTCGCCTTGATCGTTGGGAACCGGAGCTGAATGAAGCCATACCAAACGACGAGCGTG
ACACCACGATGCCTGCAGCAATGGCAACAACGTTGCGCAAACTATTAACTGGCGAACTACTTACTCTAGC
TTCCCGGCAACAATTAATAGACTGGATGGAGGCGGATAAAGTTGCAGGACCACTTCTGCGCTCGGCCCTT
CCGGCTGGCTGGTTTATTGCTGATAAATCTGGAGCCGGTGAGCGTGGGTCTCGCGGTATCATTGCAGCAC
TGGGGCCAGATGGTAAGCCCTCCCGTATCGTAGTTATCTACACGACGGGGAGTCAGGCAACTATGGATGA
ACGAAATAGACAGATCGCTGAGATAGGTGCCTCACTGATTAAGCATTGGTAACTGTCAGACCAAGTTTAC
TCATATATACTTTAGATTGATTTAAAACTTCATTTTTAATTTAAAAGGATCTAGGTGAAGATCCTTTTTG
ATAATCTCATGACCAAAATCCCTTAACGTGAGTTTTCGTTCCACTGAGCGTCAGACCCCGTAGAAAAGAT
CAAAGGATCTTCTTGAGATCCTTTTTTTCTGCGCGTAATCTGCTGCTTGCAAACAAAAAAACCACCGCTA
CCAGCGGTGGTTTGTTTGCCGGATCAAGAGCTACCAACTCTTTTTCCGAAGGTAACTGGCTTCAGCAGAG
CGCAGATACCAAATACTGTCCTTCTAGTGTAGCCGTAGTTAGGCCACCACTTCAAGAACTCTGTAGCACC
GCCTACATACCTCGCTCTGCTAATCCTGTTACCAGTGGCTGCTGCCAGTGGCGATAAGTCGTGTCTTACC
GGGTTGGACTCAAGACGATAGTTACCGGATAAGGCGCAGCGGTCGGGCTGAACGGGGGGTTCGTGCACAC
AGCCCAGCTTGGAGCGAACGACCTACACCGAACTGAGATACCTACAGCGTGAGCTATGAGAAAGCGCCAC
GCTTCCCGAAGGGAGAAAGGCGGACAGGTATCCGGTAAGCGGCAGGGTCGGAACAGGAGAGCGCACGAGG
GAGCTTCCAGGGGGAAACGCCTGGTATCTTTATAGTCCTGTCGGGTTTCGCCACCTCTGACTTGAGCGTC
GATTTTTGTGATGCTCGTCAGGGGGGCGGAGCCTATGGAAAAACGCCAGCAACGCGGCCTTTTTACGGTT
CCTGGCCTTTTGCTGGCCTTTTGCTCACATGTTCTTTCCTGCGTTATCCCCTGATTCTGTGGATAACCGT
ATTACCGCCTTTGAGTGAGCTGATACCGCTCGCCGCAGCCGAACGACCGAGCGCAGCGAGTCAGTGAGCG
AGGAAGCGGAAGAGCGCCTGATGCGGTATTTTCTCCTTACGCATCTGTGCGGTATTTCACACCGCATAAA
TTCCGACACCATCGAATGGTGCAAAACCTTTCGCGGTATGGCATGATAGCGCCCGGAAGAGAGTCAATTC
AGGGTGGTGAATGTGAAACCAGTAACGTTATACGATGTCGCAGAGTATGCCGGTGTCTCTTATCAGACCG
TTTCCCGCGTGGTGAACCAGGCCAGCCACGTTTCTGCGAAAACGCGGGAAAAAGTGGAAGCGGCGATGGC
GGAGCTGAATTACATTCCCAACCGCGTGGCACAACAACTGGCGGGCAAACAGTCGTTGCTGATTGGCGTT
GCCACCTCCAGTCTGGCCCTGCACGCGCCGTCGCAAATTGTCGCGGCGATTAAATCTCGCGCCGATCAAC
TGGGTGCCAGCGTGGTGGTGTCGATGGTAGAACGAAGCGGCGTCGAAGCCTGTAAAGCGGCGGTGCACAA
TCTTCTCGCGCAACGCGTCAGTGGGCTGATCATTAACTATCCGCTGGATGACCAGGATGCCATTGCTGTG
GAAGCTGCCTGCACTAATGTTCCGGCGTTATTTCTTGATGTCTCTGACCAGACACCCATCAACAGTATTA
TTTTCTCCCATGAAGACGGTACGCGACTGGGCGTGGAGCATCTGGTCGCATTGGGTCACCAGCAAATCGC
GCTGTTAGCGGGCCCATTAAGTTCTGTCTCGGCGCGTCTGCGTCTGGCTGGCTGGCATAAATATCTCACT
CGCAATCAAATTCAGCCGATAGCGGAACGGGAAGGCGACTGGAGTGCCATGTCCGGTTTTCAACAAACCA
TGCAAATGCTGAATGAGGGCATCGTTCCCACTGCGATGCTGGTTGCCAACGATCAGATGGCGCTGGGCGC
AATGCGCGCCATTACCGAGTCCGGGCTGCGCGTTGGTGCGGATATCTCGGTAGTGGGATACGACGATACC
GAAGACAGCTCATGTTATATCCCGCCGTTAACCACCATCAAACAGGATTTTCGCCTGCTGGGGCAAACCA
GCGTGGACCGCTTGCTGCAACTCTCTCAGGGCCAGGCGGTGAAGGGCAATCAGCTGTTGCCCGTCTCACT
GGTGAAAAGAAAAACCACCCTGGCGCCCAATACGCAAACCGCCTCTCCCCGCGCGTTGGCCGATTCATTA
ATGCAGCTGGCACGACAGGTTTCCCGACTGGAAAGCGGGCAGTGAGCGCAACGCAATTAATGTGAGTTAG
CTCACTCATTAGGCACCCCAGGCTTTACACTTTATGCTTCCGGCTCGTATGTTGTGTGGAATTGTGAGCG
GATAACAATTTCACACAGGAAACAGCTATGACCATGATTACGGATTCACTGGCCGTCGTTTTACAACGTC
GTGACTGGGAAAACCCTGGCGTTACCCAACTTAATCGCCTTGCAGCACATCCCCCTTTCGCCAGCTGGCG
TAATAGCGAAGAGGCCCGCACCGATCGCCCTTCCCAACAGTTGCGCAGCCTGAATGGCGAATGGCGCTTT
GCCTGGTTTCCGGCACCAGAAGCGGTGCCGGAAAGCTGGCTGGAGTGCGATCTTCCTGAGGCCGATACTG
TCGTCGTCCCCTCAAACTGGCAGATGCACGGTTACGATGCGCCCATCTACACCAACGTAACCTATCCCAT
TACGGTCAATCCGCCGTTTGTTCCCACGGAGAATCCGACGGGTTGTTACTCGCTCACATTTAATGTTGAT
GAAAGCTGGCTACAGGAAGGCCAGACGCGAATTATTTTTGATGGCGTTGGAATT
