>Addgene plasmid #46485 | pGEX Shb-SH2 | depositor partial sequence | sequence record 65691 | Insert sequence
GGATCCCCTGCCGTCCCCCTGGAGAAGCAAATATGGTATCACGGAGCCATCAGCAGAGGAGACGCCGAGA
ACCTGCTGCGACTCTGCAAGGAGTGTAGCTACCTTGTCCGGAACAGCCAGACCAGCAAGCATGACTACTC
CCTCTCCCTGAGGAGCAACCAGGGTTTTATGCACATGAAACTGGCCAAAACCAAAGAGAAATACGTTCTG
GGTCAGAACAGCCCTCCGTTCGACAGTGTCCCGGAAGTCATCCACTACTACACCACCAGAAAGCTACCCA
TCAAAGGGGCTGAGCACTTGTCCCTCCTCTATCCCGTGGCTGTGAGGACCCGGGAATTC
