>Addgene plasmid #46485 | pGEX Shb-SH2 | addgene partial sequence | sequence record 66710 | pGEX5
GGATCTGGTTCCGCGTGGATCCCCTGCCGTCCCCCTGGAGAAGCAAATATGGTATCACGGAGCCATCAGC
AGAGGAGACGCCGAGAACCTGCTGCGACTCTGCAAGGAGTGTAGCTACCTTGTCCGGAACAGCCAGACCA
GCAAGCATGACTACTCCCTCTCCCTGAGGAGCAACCAGGGTTTTATGCACATGAAACTGGCCAAAACCAA
AGAGAAATACGTTCTGGGTCAGAACAGCCCTCCGTTCGACAGTGTCCCGGAAGTCATCCACTACTACACC
ACCAGAAAGCTACCCATCAAAGGGGCTGAGCACTTGTCCCTCCTCTATCCCGTGGCTGTGAGGACCCGGG
AATTCTATCCCTATGATGTTCCCGATTATGCCGAATTCATCGTGACTGACTGACGATCTGCCTCGCGCGT
TTCGGTGATGACGGTGAAAACCTCTGACACATGCAGCTCCCGGAGACGGTCACAGCTTGTCTGTAAGCGG
ATGCCGGGAGCAGACAAGCCCGTCAGGGCGCGTCAGCGGGTGTTGGCGGGTGTCGGGGCGCAGCCATGAC
CCAGTCACGTAGCGATAGCGGAGTGTATAATTCTTGAAGACGAAAGGGCCTCGTGATACGCCTATTTTTA
TAGGTTAATGTCATGATAATAATGGTTTCTTAGACGTCAGGTGGCACTTTTCGGGGAAATGTGCGCGGAA
CCCCTATTTGTTTATTTTTCTAAATACATTCAAATATGTATCCGCTCATGAGACAATAACCCTGATAAAT
GCTTCAATAATATTGAAAAAGGA
